>Addgene plasmid #81376 | pDONR223_ILKAP_p.S61Y | addgene full sequence | sequence record 167799 | Addgene NGS Result
GGCAGTTCCCTACTCTCGCGTTAACGCTAGCATGGATGTTTTCCCAGTCACGACGTTGTAAAACGACGGC
CAGTCTTAAGCTCGGGCCCCAAATAATGATTTTATTTTGACTGATAGTGACCTGTTCGTTGCAACAAATT
GATGAGCAATGCTTTTTTATAATGCCAACTTTGTACAAAAAAGTTGGCACCATGGACCTCTTCGGGGACC
TGCCGGAGCCCGAGCGCTCGCCGCGCCCGGCTGCCGGGAAAGAAGCTCAGAAAGGACCCCTGCTCTTTGA
TGACCTCCCTCCGGCCAGCAGTACTGACTCAGGATCAGGGGGACCTTTGCTTTTTGATGATCTCCCACCC
GCTAGCAGTGGCGATTCAGGTTATCTTGCCACATCAATATCCCAGATGGTAAAGACTGAAGGGAAAGGAG
CAAAGAGAAAAACCTCCGAGGAAGAGAAGAATGGCAGTGAAGAGCTTGTGGAAAAGAAAGTTTGTAAAGC
CTCTTCGGTGATCTTTGGTCTGAAGGGCTATGTGGCTGAGCGGAAGGGTGAGAGGGAGGAGATGCAGGAT
GCCCACGTCATCCTGAACGACATCACCGAGGAGTGTAGGCCCCCATCGTCCCTCATTACTCGGGTTTCAT
ATTTTGCTGTTTTTGATGGACATGGAGGAATTCGAGCCTCAAAATTTGCTGCACAGAATTTGCATCAAAA
CTTAATCAGAAAATTTCCTAAAGGAGATGTAATCAGTGTAGAGAAAACCGTGAAGAGATGCCTTTTGGAC
ACTTTCAAGCATACTGATGAAGAGTTCCTTAAACAAGCTTCCAGCCAGAAGCCTGCCTGGAAAGATGGGT
CCACTGCCACGTGTGTTCTGGCTGTAGACAACATTCTTTATATTGCCAACCTCGGAGATAGTCGGGCAAT
CTTGTGTCGTTATAATGAGGAGAGTCAAAAACATGCAGCCTTAAGCCTCAGCAAAGAGCATAATCCAACT
CAGTATGAAGAGCGGATGAGGATACAGAAGGCTGGAGGAAACGTCAGGGATGGGCGTGTTTTGGGCGTGC
TAGAGGTGTCACGCTCCATTGGGGACGGGCAGTACAAGCGCTGCGGTGTCACCTCTGTGCCCGACATCAG
ACGCTGCCAGCTGACCCCCAATGACAGGTTCATTTTGTTGGCCTGTGATGGGCTCTTCAAGGTCTTTACC
CCAGAAGAAGCCGTGAACTTCATCTTGTCCTGTCTCGAGGATGAAAAGATCCAGACCCGGGAAGGGAAGT
CCGCAGCCGACGCCCGCTACGAAGCAGCCTGCAACAGGCTGGCCAACAAGGCGGTGCAGCGGGGCTCGGC
CGACAACGTCACTGTGATGGTGGTGCGGATAGGGCACTGCCCAACTTTCTTGTACAAAGTTGGCATTATA
AGAAAGCATTGCTTATCAATTTGTTGCAACGAACAGGTCACTATCAGTCAAAATAAAATCATTATTTGCC
ATCCAGCTGATATCCCCTATAGTGAGTCGTATTACATGGTCATAGCTGTTTCCTGGCAGCTCTGGCCCGT
GTCTCAAAATCTCTGATGTTACATTGCACAAGATAAAAATATATCATCATGCCTCCTCTAGACCAGCCAG
GACAGAAATGCCTCGACTTCGCTGCTACCCAAGGTTGCCGGGTGACGCACACCGTGGAAACGGATGAAGG
CACGAACCCAGTGGACATAAGCCTGTTCGGTTCGTAAGCTGTAATGCAAGTAGCGTATGCGCTCACGCAA
CTGGTCCAGAACCTTGACCGAACGCAGCGGTGGTAACGGCGCAGTGGCGGTTTTCATGGCTTGTTATGAC
TGTTTTTTTGGGGTACAGTCTATGCCTCGGGCATCCAAGCAGCAAGCGCGTTACGCCGTGGGTCGATGTT
TGATGTTATGGAGCAGCAACGATGTTACGCAGCAGGGCAGTCGCCCTAAAACAAAGTTAAACATTATGAG
GGAAGCGGTGATCGCCGAAGTATCGACTCAACTATCAGAGGTAGTTGGCGTCATCGAGCGCCATCTCGAA
CCGACGTTGCTGGCCGTACATTTGTACGGCTCCGCAGTGGATGGCGGCCTGAAGCCACACAGTGATATTG
ATTTGCTGGTTACGGTGACCGTAAGGCTTGATGAAACAACGCGGCGAGCTTTGATCAACGACCTTTTGGA
AACTTCGGCTTCCCCTGGAGAGAGCGAGATTCTCCGCGCTGTAGAAGTCACCATTGTTGTGCACGACGAC
ATCATTCCGTGGCGTTATCCAGCTAAGCGCGAACTGCAATTTGGAGAATGGCAGCGCAATGACATTCTTG
CAGGTATCTTCGAGCCAGCCACGATCGACATTGATCTGGCTATCTTGCTGACAAAAGCAAGAGAACATAG
CGTTGCCTTGGTAGGTCCAGCGGCGGAGGAACTCTTTGATCCGGTTCCTGAACAGGATCTATTTGAGGCG
CTAAATGAAACCTTAACGCTATGGAACTCGCCGCCCGACTGGGCTGGCGATGAGCGAAATGTAGTGCTTA
CGTTGTCCCGCATTTGGTACAGCGCAGTAACCGGCAAAATCGCGCCGAAGGATGTCGCTGCCGACTGGGC
AATGGAGCGCCTGCCGGCCCAGTATCAGCCCGTCATACTTGAAGCTAGACAGGCTTATCTTGGACAAGAA
GAAGATCGCTTGGCCTCGCGCGCAGATCAGTTGGAAGAATTTGTCCACTACGTGAAAGGCGAGATCACCA
AGGTAGTCGGCAAATAACCCTCGAGCCACCCATGACCAAAATCCCTTAACGTGAGTTACGCGTCGTTCCA
CTGAGCGTCAGACCCCGTAGAAAAGATCAAAGGATCTTCTTGAGATCCTTTTTTTCTGCGCGTAATCTGC
TGCTTGCAAACAAAAAAACCACCGCTACCAGCGGTGGTTTGTTTGCCGGATCAAGAGCTACCAACTCTTT
TTCCGAAGGTAACTGGCTTCAGCAGAGCGCAGATACCAAATACTGTTCTTCTAGTGTAGCCGTAGTTAGG
CCACCACTTCAAGAACTCTGTAGCACCGCCTACATACCTCGCTCTGCTAATCCTGTTACCAGTGGCTGCT
GCCAGTGGCGATAAGTCGTGTCTTACCGGGTTGGACTCAAGACGATAGTTACCGGATAAGGCGCAGCGGT
CGGGCTGAACGGGGGGTTCGTGCACACAGCCCAGCTTGGAGCGAACGACCTACACCGAACTGAGATACCT
ACAGCGTGAGCTATGAGAAAGCGCCACGCTTCCCGAAGGGAGAAAGGCGGACAGGTATCCGGTAAGCGGC
AGGGTCGGAACAGGAGAGCGCACGAGGGAGCTTCCAGGGGGAAACGCCTGGTATCTTTATAGTCCTGTCG
GGTTTCGCCACCTCTGACTTGAGCGTCGATTTTTGTGATGCTCGTCAGGGGGGCGGAGCCTATGGAAAAA
CGCCAGCAACGCGGCCTTTTTACGGTTCCTGGCCTTTTGCTGGCCTTTTGCTCACATGTTCTTTCCTGCG
TTATCCCCTGATTCTGTGGATAACCGTATTACCGCCTTTGAGTGAGCTGATACCGCTCGCCGCAGCCGAA
CGACCGAGCGCAGCGAGTCAGTGAGCGAGGAAGCGGAAGAGCGCCCAATACGCAAACCGCCTCTCCCCGC
GCGTTGGCCGATTCATTAATGCAGCTGGCACGACAGGTTTCCCGACTGGAAAGCGGGCAGTGAGCGCAAC
GCAATTAATACGCGTACCGCTAGCCAGGAAGAGTTTGTAGAAACGCAAAAAGGCCATCCGTCAGGATGGC
CTTCTGCTTAGTTTGATGCCTGGCAGTTTATGGCGGGCGTCCTGCCCGCCACCCTCCGGGCCGTTGCTTC
ACAACGTTCAAATCCGCTCCCGGCGGATTTGTCCTACTCAGGAGAGCGTTCACCGACAAACAACAGATAA
AACGAAAGGCCCAGTCTTCCGACTGAGCCTTTCGTTTTATTTGATGCCT
Features (pLannotate 1.2.2; 12 found; start..end, strand, type, name):
     38..74      -  CDS            lacZα (fragment): LacZα fragment of β-galactosidase; lacZ fragment
     91..186     +  protein_bind   attL3: mutant version of attL; recombination site for the Gateway® LR reaction LR Clonase™
    192..1367    +  CDS            ILKAP: ILKAP_HUMAN - Experimental evidence at protein level: Swiss-Prot protein existence level 1. Protein phosphatase that may play a role in regulation of cell cycle progression via dephosphorylation of its substrates whose appropriate phosphorylation states might be crucial for cell proliferation. Selectively associates with integrin linked kinase (ILK), to modulate cell adhesion and growth factor signaling. Inhibits the ILK-GSK3B signaling axis and may play an important role in inhibiting oncogenic transformation. From Homo sapiens (Human).
   1370..1468    -  protein_bind   attL2: mutant version of attL; recombination site for the Gateway® LR reaction LR Clonase™
   1486..1504    -  promoter       T7 promoter: promoter for bacteriophage T7 RNA polymerase
   1694..1717    +  promoter       Pc promoter (fragment): intI1 (promoter lies within the coding sequence); class 1 integron promoter
   1893..1949    +  CDS            GmR (fragment): gentamycin acetyltransferase; aacC1; confers resistance to gentamycin
   1956..2747    +  CDS            SmR: aminoglycoside adenylyltransferase (Murphy, 1985); aadA; confers resistance to spectinomycin and streptomycin
   2840..3428    +  rep_origin     ori: high-copy-number ColE1/pMB1/pBR322/pUC origin of replication
   3611..3703    +  CDS            lacI (fragment): lac repressor; lacI; The lac repressor binds to the lac operator to inhibit transcription in E. coli. This inhibition can be relieved by adding lactose or isopropyl-β-D-thiogalactopyranoside (IPTG).
   3758..3785    -  terminator     rrnB T2 terminator: transcription terminator T2 from the E. coli rrnB gene
   3917..3960    +  terminator     rrnB T1 terminator: Escherichia coli rrnB; transcription terminator T1 from the E. coli rrnB gene
