[The description below was written by a language model from this plasmid's Addgene catalogue record and pLannotate feature annotations shown in this document.]
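Description:
pDONR223_ILKAP_p.S61Y is a Gateway entry clone built on the Invitrogen pDONR223 backbone and carrying a human ILKAP open reading frame with the S61Y substitution. It is propagated in E. coli as a high-copy plasmid from a ColE1/pUC-type origin and selected with spectinomycin through the aadA (SmR) aminoglycoside adenylyltransferase gene. A fragment of a class 1 integron Pc promoter lies upstream of this gene. Small fragments annotated as lacZα, lacI and a gentamicin acetyltransferase are backbone remnants rather than functional genes. rrnB T1 and T2 terminators lie upstream of the cloning region, where they would limit read-through transcription into the insert.

The ILKAP coding sequence occupies about 1.2 kb of the 3,969 nt sequenced plasmid and is flanked by two attL recombination sites. The automated annotation labels these attL3 and attL2. These sites allow an LR Clonase reaction to move the ORF into any compatible Gateway destination vector. The entry clone has no promoter driving the insert, so expression depends on the destination vector. The only nearby promoter is a T7 promoter beyond the 3′ attL site, on the reverse strand and pointing back toward the insert. The ORF is in the "open" configuration, with no stop codon after the insert, so it can be fused in frame to C-terminal tags or reporters supplied by the destination vector.

ILKAP encodes a PP2C-family protein phosphatase that associates with integrin-linked kinase and inhibits ILK–GSK3B signalling. The clone belongs to the Target Accelerator Plasmid Collection, which was assembled to test rare cancer-associated variants for oncogenic activity. It serves as a source clone for building expression constructs of this variant allele.
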