Addgene plasmid #81376: pDONR223_ILKAP_p.S61Y
Purpose: Gateway Donor vector containing ILKAP , part of the Target Accelerator Plasmid Collection.
Depositing lab: Jesse Boehm & William Hahn & David Root. Depositing organization: Broad Institute. Publication: Systematic Functional Interrogation of Rare Cancer Variants Identifies Oncogenic Alleles. Kim E, Ilic N, Shrestha Y, Zou L, Kamburov A, Zhu C, Yang X, Lubonja R, Tran N, Nguyen C, Lawrence MS, Piccioni F, Bagul M, Doench JG, Chouinard CR, Wu X, Hogstrom L, Natoli T, Tamayo P, Horn H, Corsello SM, Lage K, Root DE, Subramanian A, Golub TR, Getz G, Boehm JS, Hahn WC. Cancer Discov. 2016 Jul;6(7):714-26. doi: 10.1158/2159-8290.CD-16-0160. Epub 2016 May 4. PubMed 27147599.
Backbone
  Vector backbone: pDONR223
  Backbone manufacturer: Invitrogen
  Backbone size w/o insert (bp): 2790
  Vector type: Gateway Entry vector
Growth in bacteria
  Bacterial resistance: Spectinomycin, 50 μg/mL
  Growth temperature: 37°C
  Growth strain: DH5alpha
  Copy number: High Copy
Gene/Insert
  Gene/Insert name: ILKAP
  Species: H. sapiens (human)
  Mutation: S61Y
  GenBank ID: NM_030768.2
  Entrez Gene: ILKAP (a.k.a. ILKAP2, ILKAP3, PP2C-DELTA, PPM1O)
  Promoter: None
  Cloning method: Gateway Cloning
  Sequencing primers: 5′ M13pUC-fwd; 3′ M13-Rev
Terms and licenses: Academic/Nonprofit Terms; Industry Terms: Not Available to Industry
Depositor comments: Open state: NO stop codon immediately follows insert
How to cite: pDONR223_ILKAP_p.S61Y was a gift from Jesse Boehm & William Hahn & David Root (Addgene plasmid # 81376 ; http://n2t.net/addgene:81376 ; RRID:Addgene_81376)
