>Addgene plasmid #81376 | pDONR223_ILKAP_p.S61Y | depositor partial sequence | sequence record 154695 | Insert sequence
ATGGACCTCTTCGGGGACCTGCCGGAGCCCGAGCGCTCGCCGCGCCCGGCTGCCGGGAAAGAAGCTCAGA
AAGGACCCCTGCTCTTTGATGACCTCCCTCCGGCCAGCAGTACTGACTCAGGATCAGGGGGACCTTTGCT
TTTTGATGATCTCCCACCCGCTAGCAGTGGCGATTCAGGTTATCTTGCCACATCAATATCCCAGATGGTA
AAGACTGAAGGGAAAGGAGCAAAGAGAAAAACCTCCGAGGAAGAGAAGAATGGCAGTGAAGAGCTTGTGG
AAAAGAAAGTTTGTAAAGCCTCTTCGGTGATCTTTGGTCTGAAGGGCTATGTGGCTGAGCGGAAGGGTGA
GAGGGAGGAGATGCAGGATGCCCACGTCATCCTGAACGACATCACCGAGGAGTGTAGGCCCCCATCGTCC
CTCATTACTCGGGTTTCATATTTTGCTGTTTTTGATGGACATGGAGGAATTCGAGCCTCAAAATTTGCTG
CACAGAATTTGCATCAAAACTTAATCAGAAAATTTCCTAAAGGAGATGTAATCAGTGTAGAGAAAACCGT
GAAGAGATGCCTTTTGGACACTTTCAAGCATACTGATGAAGAGTTCCTTAAACAAGCTTCCAGCCAGAAG
CCTGCCTGGAAAGATGGGTCCACTGCCACGTGTGTTCTGGCTGTAGACAACATTCTTTATATTGCCAACC
TCGGAGATAGTCGGGCAATCTTGTGTCGTTATAATGAGGAGAGTCAAAAACATGCAGCCTTAAGCCTCAG
CAAAGAGCATAATCCAACTCAGTATGAAGAGCGGATGAGGATACAGAAGGCTGGAGGAAACGTCAGGGAT
GGGCGTGTTTTGGGCGTGCTAGAGGTGTCACGCTCCATTGGGGACGGGCAGTACAAGCGCTGCGGTGTCA
CCTCTGTGCCCGACATCAGACGCTGCCAGCTGACCCCCAATGACAGGTTCATTTTGTTGGCCTGTGATGG
GCTCTTCAAGGTCTTTACCCCAGAAGAAGCCGTGAACTTCATCTTGTCCTGTCTCGAGGATGAAAAGATC
CAGACCCGGGAAGGGAAGTCCGCAGCCGACGCCCGCTACGAAGCAGCCTGCAACAGGCTGGCCAACAAGG
CGGTGCAGCGGGGCTCGGCCGACAACGTCACTGTGATGGTGGTGCGGATAGGGCAC
